Addgene plasmid #223650: pNHA8
Purpose: BccP protein purification
Depositing lab: François-Xavier Campbell-Valois. Depositing organization: University of Ottawa. Publication: The promiscuous biotin ligase TurboID reveals the proxisome of the T3SS chaperone IpgC in Shigella flexneri. Haidar-Ahmad N, Tomaro K, Lavallee-Adam M, Campbell-Valois F-X. mSphere. 2024 Nov 21;9(11):e0055324. doi: 10.1128/msphere.00553-24. Epub 2024 Oct 31. PubMed 39480076.
Backbone
  Vector backbone: pQE80L
  Vector type: Bacterial Expression
Growth in bacteria
  Bacterial resistance: Ampicillin, 100 μg/mL
  Growth temperature: 37°C
  Growth strain: DH5alpha
  Copy number: High Copy
Gene/Insert
  Gene/Insert name: BccP
  Species: Shigella flexneri M90T
  Promoter: LacI
  Tag / fusion protein: MBP (N terminal on insert)
  Cloning method: Restriction Enzyme; 5′ cloning site BamHI (not destroyed); 3′ cloning site PstI (not destroyed)
  Sequencing primers: 5′ TGC TTT GTG AGC GGA TAA C
Terms and licenses: Academic/Nonprofit Terms; Industry Terms
How to cite: pNHA8 was a gift from François-Xavier Campbell-Valois (Addgene plasmid # 223650 ; http://n2t.net/addgene:223650 ; RRID:Addgene_223650)
