[The description below was written by a language model from this plasmid's Addgene catalogue record and pLannotate feature annotations shown in this document.]
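Description:
pNHA8 is a bacterial expression plasmid built on the pQE80L backbone for producing and purifying BccP, the biotin carboxyl carrier protein of acetyl-CoA carboxylase, from Shigella flexneri M90T. The sequenced plasmid is about 6 kb. It replicates from a high-copy ColE1/pMB1-type origin, with a pBR322 bom region and only a remnant of rop, and is selected with ampicillin through the β-lactamase gene. The backbone also carries a cat coding sequence with a partial cat promoter downstream of the expression cassette, as is typical of this vector family, although ampicillin is the only selection listed in the record.

The insert was cloned between BamHI and PstI sites, both retained, and is fused at its N terminus to maltose binding protein. The MBP version present lacks a signal sequence, so the fusion should stay in the cytosol. The feature table annotates the BccP portion as a fragment matching E. coli accB, which covers roughly 260 nt. This suggests that only part of the protein may be present, although the record does not say which part. The catalogue lists the promoter as "LacI", but the annotated sequence shows that transcription is driven by the phage T5 promoter with an embedded lac operator, followed by a second lac operator. Repression comes from a plasmid-borne lacI gene expressed from the stronger lacIq promoter, so expression is kept tightly off until it is induced with IPTG, independent of the host strain. The lambda t0 terminator closes the cassette, and an rrnB T1 terminator lies further downstream.

The MBP tag allows affinity purification and often improves solubility. The stated purpose is BccP protein purification, in the context of a study that used TurboID proximity biotinylation in Shigella. BccP is a naturally biotinylated protein, but the record does not specify how the purified protein was used.
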