Features (pLannotate 1.2.2; 17 found; start..end, strand, type, name):
     10..54      +  promoter       T5 promoter: bacteriophage T5 promoter for E. coli RNA polymerase, with embedded lac operator
     62..78      +  protein_bind   lac operator: The lac repressor binds to the lac operator to inhibit transcription in E. coli. This inhibition can be relieved by adding lactose or isopropyl-β-D-thiogalactopyranoside (IPTG). lac repressor encoded by lacI
    127..1227    +  CDS            MBP: maltose binding protein from E. coli; malE (mutated); This version of the gene does not encode a signal sequence, so MBP will remain in the cytosol.
   1216..1473    +  CDS            accB (fragment) (sequence partly withheld): BCCP_ECOLI - Also known as fabE. Experimental evidence at protein level: Swiss-Prot protein existence level 1. This protein is a component of the acetyl coenzyme A carboxylase complex; first, biotin carboxylase catalyzes the carboxylation of the carrier protein and then the transcarboxylase transfers the carboxyl group to form malonyl-CoA. From Escherichia coli (strain K12).
   1506..1600    +  terminator     lambda t0 terminator: transcription terminator from phage lambda
   1615..1643    +  promoter       cat promoter (fragment): promoter of the E. coli cat gene encoding chloramphenicol acetyltransferase
   1644..2300    +  CDS            cat: CAT_ECOLX - Experimental evidence at protein level: Swiss-Prot protein existence level 1. This enzyme is an effector of chloramphenicol resistance in bacteria. From Escherichia coli. This protein is used as a marker in many commonly used cloning vectors, such as pACYC184.
   2368..2454    +  terminator     rrnB T1 terminator: Escherichia coli rrnB; transcription terminator T1 from the E. coli rrnB gene
   2477..2494    -  promoter       tet promoter (fragment): E. coli promoter for tetracycline efflux protein gene
   2513..2534    -  protein_bind   CAP binding site: CAP binding activates transcription in the presence of cAMP. E. coli catabolite activator protein
   2547..3629    -  CDS            lacI: lac repressor; lacI; The lac repressor binds to the lac operator to inhibit transcription in E. coli. This inhibition can be relieved by adding lactose or isopropyl-β-D-thiogalactopyranoside (IPTG).
   3630..3707    -  promoter       lacIq promoter: lacI (mutant); In the lacIq allele, a single base change in the promoter boosts expression of the lacI gene about 10-fold.
   3756..3797    +  CDS            rop (fragment): Rop protein, which maintains plasmids at low copy number; rop
   3899..4039    +  misc_feature   bom: basis of mobility region from pBR322
   4225..4813    -  rep_origin     ori: high-copy-number ColE1/pMB1/pBR322/pUC origin of replication
   4984..5844    -  CDS            AmpR: β-lactamase; bla; confers resistance to ampicillin, carbenicillin, and related antibiotics
   5845..5949    -  promoter       AmpR promoter: bla
>Addgene plasmid #223650 | pNHA8 | addgene full sequence | sequence record 447905 | Addgene NGS Result
CTCGAGAAATCATAAAAAATTTATTTGCTTTGTGAGCGGATAACAATTATAATAGATTCAATTGTGAGCG
GATAACAATTTCACACAGAATTCATTAAAGAGGAGAAATTAACTATGAGAGGATCGATGAAAATCGAAGA
AGGTAAACTGGTAATCTGGATTAACGGCGATAAAGGCTATAACGGTCTCGCTGAAGTCGGTAAGAAATTC
GAGAAAGATACCGGAATTAAAGTCACCGTTGAGCATCCGGATAAACTGGAAGAGAAATTCCCACAGGTTG
CGGCAACTGGCGATGGCCCTGACATTATCTTCTGGGCACACGACCGCTTTGGTGGCTACGCTCAATCTGG
CCTGTTGGCTGAAATCACCCCGGACAAAGCGTTCCAGGACAAGCTGTATCCGTTTACCTGGGATGCCGTA
CGTTACAACGGCAAGCTGATTGCTTACCCGATCGCTGTTGAAGCGTTATCGCTGATTTATAACAAAGATC
TGCTGCCGAACCCGCCAAAAACCTGGGAAGAGATCCCGGCGCTGGATAAAGAACTGAAAGCGAAAGGTAA
GAGCGCGCTGATGTTCAACCTGCAAGAACCGTACTTCACCTGGCCGCTGATTGCTGCTGACGGGGGTTAT
GCGTTCAAGTATGAAAACGGCAAGTACGACATTAAAGACGTGGGCGTGGATAACGCTGGCGCGAAAGCGG
GTCTGACCTTCCTGGTTGACCTGATTAAAAACAAACACATGAATGCAGACACCGATTACTCCATCGCAGA
AGCTGCCTTTAATAAAGGCGAAACAGCGATGACCATCAACGGCCCGTGGGCATGGTCCAACATCGACACC
AGCAAAGTGAATTATGGTGTAACGGTACTGCCGACCTTCAAGGGTCAACCATCCAAACCGTTCGTTGGCG
TGCTGAGCGCAGGTATTAACGCCGCCAGTCCGAACAAAGAGCTGGCGAAAGAGTTCCTCGAAAACTATCT
GCTGACTGATGAAGGTCTGGAAGCGGTTAATAAAGACAAACCGCTGGGTGCCGTAGCGCTGAAGTCTTAC
GAGGAAGAGTTGGCGAAAGATCCACGTATTGCCGCCACCATGGAAAACGCCCAGAAAGGTGAAATCATGC
CGAACATCCCGCAGATGTCCGCTTTCTGGTATGCCGTGCGTACTGCGGTGATCAACGCCGCCAGCGGTCG
TCAGACTGTCGATGAAGCCCTGAAAGACGCGCAGACTGGATCC
[240 nt withheld, positions 1234-1473]
TAACTGCAGCCAAGCTTAATTAGCTGAGCTTGGACTCCTGTTGATAGATCCAGTAATGACCTCAGAACTC
CATCTGGATTTGTTCAGAACGCTCGGTTGCCGCCGGGCGTTTTTTATTGGTGAGAATCCAAGCTAGCTTG
GCGAGATTTTCAGGAGCTAAGGAAGCTAAAATGGAGAAAAAAATCACTGGATATACCACCGTTGATATAT
CCCAATGGCATCGTAAAGAACATTTTGAGGCATTTCAGTCAGTTGCTCAATGTACCTATAACCAGACCGT
TCAGCTGGATATTACGGCCTTTTTAAAGACCGTAAAGAAAAATAAGCACAAGTTTTATCCGGCCTTTATT
CACATTCTTGCCCGCCTGATGAATGCTCATCCGGAATTTCGTATGGCAATGAAAGACGGTGAGCTGGTGA
TATGGGATAGTGTTCACCCTTGTTACACCGTTTTCCATGAGCAAACTGAAACGTTTTCATCGCTCTGGAG
TGAATACCACGACGATTTCCGGCAGTTTCTACACATATATTCGCAAGATGTGGCGTGTTACGGTGAAAAC
CTGGCCTATTTCCCTAAAGGGTTTATTGAGAATATGTTTTTCGTCTCAGCCAATCCCTGGGTGAGTTTCA
CCAGTTTTGATTTAAACGTGGCCAATATGGACAACTTCTTCGCCCCCGTTTTCACCATGGGCAAATATTA
TACGCAAGGCGACAAGGTGCTGATGCCGCTGGCGATTCAGGTTCATCATGCCGTTTGTGATGGCTTCCAT
GTCGGCAGAATGCTTAATGAATTACAACAGTACTGCGATGAGTGGCAGGGCGGGGCGTAATTTTTTTAAG
GCAGTTATTGGTGCCCTTAAACGCCTGGGGTAATGACTCTCTAGCTTGAGGCATCAAATAAAACGAAAGG
CTCAGTCGAAAGACTGGGCCTTTCGTTTTATCTGTTGTTTGTCGGTGAACGCTCTCCTGAGTAGGACAAA
TCCGCCCTCTAGATTACGTGCAGTCGATGATAAGCTGTCAAACATGAGAATTGTGCCTAATGAGTGAGCT
AACTTACATTAATTGCGTTGCGCTCACTGCCCGCTTTCCAGTCGGGAAACCTGTCGTGCCAGCTGCATTA
ATGAATCGGCCAACGCGCGGGGAGAGGCGGTTTGCGTATTGGGCGCCAGGGTGGTTTTTCTTTTCACCAG
TGAGACGGGCAACAGCTGATTGCCCTTCACCGCCTGGCCCTGAGAGAGTTGCAGCAAGCGGTCCACGCTG
GTTTGCCCCAGCAGGCGAAAATCCTGTTTGATGGTGGTTAACGGCGGGATATAACATGAGCTGTCTTCGG
TATCGTCGTATCCCACTACCGAGATATCCGCACCAACGCGCAGCCCGGACTCGGTAATGGCGCGCATTGC
GCCCAGCGCCATCTGATCGTTGGCAACCAGCATCGCAGTGGGAACGATGCCCTCATTCAGCATTTGCATG
GTTTGTTGAAAACCGGACATGGCACTCCAGTCGCCTTCCCGTTCCGCTATCGGCTGAATTTGATTGCGAG
TGAGATATTTATGCCAGCCAGCCAGACGCAGACGCGCCGAGACAGAACTTAATGGGCCCGCTAACAGCGC
GATTTGCTGGTGACCCAATGCGACCAGATGCTCCACGCCCAGTCGCGTACCGTCTTCATGGGAGAAAATA
ATACTGTTGATGGGTGTCTGGTCAGAGACATCAAGAAATAACGCCGGAACATTAGTGCAGGCAGCTTCCA
CAGCAATGGCATCCTGGTCATCCAGCGGATAGTTAATGATCAGCCCACTGACGCGTTGCGCGAGAAGATT
GTGCACCGCCGCTTTACAGGCTTCGACGCCGCTTCGTTCTACCATCGACACCACCACGCTGGCACCCAGT
TGATCGGCGCGAGATTTAATCGCCGCGACAATTTGCGACGGCGCGTGCAGGGCCAGACTGGAGGTGGCAA
CGCCAATCAGCAACGACTGTTTGCCCGCCAGTTGTTGTGCCACGCGGTTGGGAATGTAATTCAGCTCCGC
CATCGCCGCTTCCACTTTTTCCCGCGTTTTCGCAGAAACGTGGCTGGCCTGGTTCACCACGCGGGAAACG
GTCTGATAAGAGACACCGGCATACTCTGCGACATCGTATAACGTTACTGGTTTCACATTCACCACCCTGA
ATTGACTCTCTTCCGGGCGCTATCATGCCATACCGCGAAAGGTTTTGCACCATTCGATGGTGTCGGAATT
TCGGGCAGCGTTGGGTCCTGGCCACGGGTGCGCATGATCTAGAGCTGCCTCGCGCGTTTCGGTGATGACG
GTGAAAACCTCTGACACATGCAGCTCCCGGAGACGGTCACAGCTTGTCTGTAAGCGGATGCCGGGAGCAG
ACAAGCCCGTCAGGGCGCGTCAGCGGGTGTTGGCGGGTGTCGGGGCGCAGCCATGACCCAGTCACGTAGC
GATAGCGGAGTGTATACTGGCTTAACTATGCGGCATCAGAGCAGATTGTACTGAGAGTGCACCATATGCG
GTGTGAAATACCGCACAGATGCGTAAGGAGAAAATACCGCATCAGGCGCTCTTCCGCTTCCTCGCTCACT
GACTCGCTGCGCTCGGTCGTTCGGCTGCGGCGAGCGGTATCAGCTCACTCAAAGGCGGTAATACGGTTAT
CCACAGAATCAGGGGATAACGCAGGAAAGAACATGTGAGCAAAAGGCCAGCAAAAGGCCAGGAACCGTAA
AAAGGCCGCGTTGCTGGCGTTTTTCCATAGGCTCCGCCCCCCTGACGAGCATCACAAAAATCGACGCTCA
AGTCAGAGGTGGCGAAACCCGACAGGACTATAAAGATACCAGGCGTTTCCCCCTGGAAGCTCCCTCGTGC
GCTCTCCTGTTCCGACCCTGCCGCTTACCGGATACCTGTCCGCCTTTCTCCCTTCGGGAAGCGTGGCGCT
TTCTCATAGCTCACGCTGTAGGTATCTCAGTTCGGTGTAGGTCGTTCGCTCCAAGCTGGGCTGTGTGCAC
GAACCCCCCGTTCAGCCCGACCGCTGCGCCTTATCCGGTAACTATCGTCTTGAGTCCAACCCGGTAAGAC
ACGACTTATCGCCACTGGCAGCAGCCACTGGTAACAGGATTAGCAGAGCGAGGTATGTAGGCGGTGCTAC
AGAGTTCTTGAAGTGGTGGCCTAACTACGGCTACACTAGAAGGACAGTATTTGGTATCTGCGCTCTGCTG
AAGCCAGTTACCTTCGGAAAAAGAGTTGGTAGCTCTTGATCCGGCAAACAAACCACCGCTGGTAGCGGTG
GTTTTTTTGTTTGCAAGCAGCAGATTACGCGCAGAAAAAAAGGATCTCAAGAAGATCCTTTGATCTTTTC
TACGGGGTCTGACGCTCAGTGGAACGAAAACTCACGTTAAGGGATTTTGGTCATGAGATTATCAAAAAGG
ATCTTCACCTAGATCCTTTTAAATTAAAAATGAAGTTTTAAATCAATCTAAAGTATATATGAGTAAACTT
GGTCTGACAGTTACCAATGCTTAATCAGTGAGGCACCTATCTCAGCGATCTGTCTATTTCGTTCATCCAT
AGTTGCCTGACTCCCCGTCGTGTAGATAACTACGATACGGGAGGGCTTACCATCTGGCCCCAGTGCTGCA
ATGATACCGCGAGACCCACGCTCACCGGCTCCAGATTTATCAGCAATAAACCAGCCAGCCGGAAGGGCCG
AGCGCAGAAGTGGTCCTGCAACTTTATCCGCCTCCATCCAGTCTATTAATTGTTGCCGGGAAGCTAGAGT
AAGTAGTTCGCCAGTTAATAGTTTGCGCAACGTTGTTGCCATTGCTACAGGCATCGTGGTGTCACGCTCG
TCGTTTGGTATGGCTTCATTCAGCTCCGGTTCCCAACGATCAAGGCGAGTTACATGATCCCCCATGTTGT
GCAAAAAAGCGGTTAGCTCCTTCGGTCCTCCGATCGTTGTCAGAAGTAAGTTGGCCGCAGTGTTATCACT
CATGGTTATGGCAGCACTGCATAATTCTCTTACTGTCATGCCATCCGTAAGATGCTTTTCTGTGACTGGT
GAGTACTCAACCAAGTCATTCTGAGAATAGTGTATGCGGCGACCGAGTTGCTCTTGCCCGGCGTCAATAC
GGGATAATACCGCGCCACATAGCAGAACTTTAAAAGTGCTCATCATTGGAAAACGTTCTTCGGGGCGAAA
ACTCTCAAGGATCTTACCGCTGTTGAGATCCAGTTCGATGTAACCCACTCGTGCACCCAACTGATCTTCA
GCATCTTTTACTTTCACCAGCGTTTCTGGGTGAGCAAAAACAGGAAGGCAAAATGCCGCAAAAAAGGGAA
TAAGGGCGACACGGAAATGTTGAATACTCATACTCTTCCTTTTTCAATATTATTGAAGCATTTATCAGGG
TTATTGTCTCATGAGCGGATACATATTTGAATGTATTTAGAAAAATAAACAAATAGGGGTTCCGCGCACA
TTTCCCCGAAAAGTGCCACCTGACGTCTAAGAAACCATTATTATCATGACATTAACCTATAAAAATAGGC
GTATCACGAGGCCCTTTCGTCTTCAC
